>Addgene plasmid #227445 | pk335-CARGO-6mer-24kb-USP | addgene full sequence | sequence record 452243 | Addgene NGS Result
TTGAGATCCTTTTTTTCTGCGCGTAATCTGCTGCTTGCAAACAAAAAAACCACCGCTACCAGCGGTGGTT
TGTTTGCCGGATCAAGAGCTACCAACTCTTTTTCCGAAGGTAACTGGCTTCAGCAGAGCGCAGATACCAA
ATACTGTTCTTCTAGTGTAGCCGTAGTTAGGCCACCACTTCAAGAACTCTGTAGCACCGCCTACATACCT
CGCTCTGCTAATCCTGTTACCAGTGGCTGCTGCCAGTGGCGATAAGTCGTGTCTTACCGGGTTGGACTCA
AGACGATAGTTACCGGATAAGGCGCAGCGGTCGGGCTGAACGGGGGGTTCGTGCACACAGCCCAGCTTGG
AGCGAACGACCTACACCGAACTGAGATACCTACAGCGTGAGCTATGAGAAAGCGCCACGCTTCCCGAAGG
GAGAAAGGCGGACAGGTATCCGGTAAGCGGCAGGGTCGGAACAGGAGAGCGCACGAGGGAGCTTCCAGGG
GGAAACGCCTGGTATCTTTATAGTCCTGTCGGGTTTCGCCACCTCTGACTTGAGCGTCGATTTTTGTGAT
GCTCGTCAGGGGGGCGGAGCCTATGGAAAAACGCCAGCAACGCGGCCTTTTTACGGTTCCTGGCCTTTTG
CTGGCCTTTTGCTCACATGTGTTTAAGAGCTATGCTGGAAACAGCATAGCAAGTTTAAATAAGGCTAGTC
CGTTATCAACTTGAAAAAGTGGCACCGAGTCGGTGCTTTTTTTCTCGAGTACTAGGATCCATTAGGCTTT
CCCATGATTCCTTCATATTTGCATATACGATACAAGGCTGTTAGAGAGATAATTGGAATTAATTTGACTG
TAAACACAAAGATATTAGTACAAAATACGTGACGTAGAAAGTAATAATTTCTTGGGTAGTTTGCAGTTTT
AAAATTATGTTTTAAAATGGACTATCATATGCTTACCGTAACTTGAAAGTATTTCGATTTCTTGGCTTTA
TATATCTTGTGGAAAGGACGAAACACCGTGGGAACTTGTCCTGACTTAGTTTAAGAGCTATGCTGGAAAC
AGCATAGCAAGTTTAAATAAGGCTAGTCCGTTATCAACTTGAAAAAGTGGCACCGAGTCGGTGCTTTTTT
TCTCGAGTACTAGGATCCATTAGGCTTTCCCATGATTCCTTCATATTTGCATATACGATACAAGGCTGTT
AGAGAGATAATTGGAATTAATTTGACTGTAAACACAAAGATATTAGTACAAAATACGTGACGTAGAAAGT
AATAATTTCTTGGGTAGTTTGCAGTTTTAAAATTATGTTTTAAAATGGACTATCATATGCTTACCGTAAC
TTGAAAGTATTTCGATTTCTTGGCTTTATATATCTTGTGGAAAGGACGAAACACCGGCTGACTACACTTT
ACAAGAGTTTAAGAGCTATGCTGGAAACAGCATAGCAAGTTTAAATAAGGCTAGTCCGTTATCAACTTGA
AAAAGTGGCACCGAGTCGGTGCTTTTTTTCTCGAGTACTAGGATCCATTAGGCTTTCCCATGATTCCTTC
ATATTTGCATATACGATACAAGGCTGTTAGAGAGATAATTGGAATTAATTTGACTGTAAACACAAAGATA
TTAGTACAAAATACGTGACGTAGAAAGTAATAATTTCTTGGGTAGTTTGCAGTTTTAAAATTATGTTTTA
AAATGGACTATCATATGCTTACCGTAACTTGAAAGTATTTCGATTTCTTGGCTTTATATATCTTGTGGAA
AGGACGAAACACCGCCTCTAATGCTGTCCTATCCGTTTAAGAGCTATGCTGGAAACAGCATAGCAAGTTT
AAATAAGGCTAGTCCGTTATCAACTTGAAAAAGTGGCACCGAGTCGGTGCTTTTTTTCTCGAGTACTAGG
ATCCATTAGGCTTTCCCATGATTCCTTCATATTTGCATATACGATACAAGGCTGTTAGAGAGATAATTGG
AATTAATTTGACTGTAAACACAAAGATATTAGTACAAAATACGTGACGTAGAAAGTAATAATTTCTTGGG
TAGTTTGCAGTTTTAAAATTATGTTTTAAAATGGACTATCATATGCTTACCGTAACTTGAAAGTATTTCG
ATTTCTTGGCTTTATATATCTTGTGGAAAGGACGAAACACCGTGCAGCATTATGGGTATCTCGTTTAAGA
GCTATGCTGGAAACAGCATAGCAAGTTTAAATAAGGCTAGTCCGTTATCAACTTGAAAAAGTGGCACCGA
GTCGGTGCTTTTTTTCTCGAGTACTAGGATCCATTAGGCTTTCCCATGATTCCTTCATATTTGCATATAC
GATACAAGGCTGTTAGAGAGATAATTGGAATTAATTTGACTGTAAACACAAAGATATTAGTACAAAATAC
GTGACGTAGAAAGTAATAATTTCTTGGGTAGTTTGCAGTTTTAAAATTATGTTTTAAAATGGACTATCAT
ATGCTTACCGTAACTTGAAAGTATTTCGATTTCTTGGCTTTATATATCTTGTGGAAAGGACGAAACACCG
GACTCTTGCTAAGTAAGTTCGTTTAAGAGCTATGCTGGAAACAGCATAGCAAGTTTAAATAAGGCTAGTC
CGTTATCAACTTGAAAAAGTGGCACCGAGTCGGTGCTTTTTTTCTCGAGTACTAGGATCCATTAGGCTTT
CCCATGATTCCTTCATATTTGCATATACGATACAAGGCTGTTAGAGAGATAATTGGAATTAATTTGACTG
TAAACACAAAGATATTAGTACAAAATACGTGACGTAGAAAGTAATAATTTCTTGGGTAGTTTGCAGTTTT
AAAATTATGTTTTAAAATGGACTATCATATGCTTACCGTAACTTGAAAGTATTTCGATTTCTTGGCTTTA
TATATCTTGTGGAAAGGACGAAACACCGTTCGAGGAGCTTACACTTTAGTTTAAGAGCTATGCTGGAAAC
AGCATAGCAAGTTTAAATAAGGCTAGTCCGTTATCAACTTGAAAAAGTGGCACCGAGTCGGTGCTTTTTT
TCTCGAGTACTAGGATCCATTAGGCTTTCCCATGATTCCTTCATATTTGCATATACGATACAAGGCTGTT
AGAGAGATAATTGGAATTAATTTGACTGTAAACACAAAGATATTAGTACAAAATACGTGACGTAGAAAGT
AATAATTTCTTGGGTAGTTTGCAGTTTTAAAATTATGTTTTAAAATGGACTATCATATGCTTACCGTAAC
TTGAAAGTATTTCGATTTCTTGGCTTTATATATCTTGTGGAAAGGACGAAACACCGTTTTTTTTCTAGAG
GTACCCGTTACATAACTTACGGTAAATGGCCCGCCTGGCTGACCGCCCAACGACCCCCGCCCATTGACGT
CAATAGTAACGCCAATAGGGACTTTCCATTGACGTCAATGGGTGGAGTATTTACGGTAAACTGCCCACTT
GGCAGTACATCAAGTGTATCATATGCCAAGTACGCCCCCTATTGACGTCAATGACGGTAAATGGCCCGCC
TGGCATTGTGCCCAGTACATGACCTTATGGGACTTTCCTACTTGGCAGTACATCTACGTATTAGTCATCG
CTATTACCATGGTCGAGGTGAGCCCCACGTTCTGCTTCACTCTCCCCATCTCCCCCCCCTCCCCACCCCC
AATTTTGTATTTATTTATTTTTTAATTATTTTGTGCAGCGATGGGGGCGGGGGGGGGGGGGGGGGGCGCG
CGSSAGGGGGGGGGGGGGGGGGSGAGGGGSGGGGSGGGGSGAGGCGGAGAGGTGCGGCGGCAGCCAATCA
GAGCGGCGCGCTCCGAAAGTTTCCTTTTATGGCGAGGCGGCGGCGGCGGCGGCCCTATAAAAAGCGAAGC
GCGCGGCGGGCGGGAGTCGCTGCGCGCTGCCTTCGCCCCGTGCCCCGCTCCGCCGCCGCCTCGCGCCGCC
CGCCCCGGCTCTGACTGACCGCGTTACTCCCACAGGTGAGCGGGCGGGACGGCCCTTCTCCTCCGGGCTG
TAATTAGCTGAGCAAGAGGTAAGGGTTTAAGGGATGGTTGGTTGGTGGGGTATTAATGTTTAATTACCTG
GAGCACCTGCCTGAAATCACTTTTTTTCAGGTTGGACCGGTGCCACCATGAGCGAGCTGATTAAGGAGAA
CATGCACATGAAGCTGTACATGGAGGGCACCGTGGACAACCATCACTTCAAGTGCACATCCGAGGGCGAA
GGCAAGCCCTACGAGGGCACCCAGACCATGAGAATCAAGGTGGTCGAGGGCGGCCCTCTCCCCTTCGCCT
TCGACATCCTGGCTACTAGCTTCCTCTACGGCAGCAAGACCTTCATCAACCACACCCAGGGCATCCCCGA
CTTCTTCAAGCAGTCCTTCCCTGAGGGCTTCACATGGGAGAGAGTCACCACATACGATGACGGGGGCGTG
CTGACCGCTACCCAGGACACCAGCCTCCAGGACGGCTGCCTCATCTACAACGTCAAGATCAGAGGGGTGA
ACTTCACATCCAACGGCCCTGTGATGCAGAAGAAAACACTCGGCTGGGAGGCCTTCACCGAGACGCTGTA
CCCCGCTGACGGCGGCCTGGAAGGCAGAAACGACATGGCCCTGAAGCTCGTGGGCGGGAGCCATCTGATC
GCAAACATCAAGACCACATATAGATCCAAGAAACCCGCTAAGAACCTCAAGATGCCTGGCGTCTACTATG
TGGACTACAGACTGGAAAGAATCAAGGAGGCCAACAACGAAACCTACGTCGAGCAGCACGAGGTGGCAGT
GGCCAGATACTGCGACCTCCCTAGCAAACTGGGGCACAAGCTTAATTAAGAATTCCTAGAGCTCGCTGAT
CAGCCTCGACTGTGCCTTCTAGTTGCCAGCCATCTGTTGTTTGCCCCTCCCCCGTGCCTTCCTTGACCCT
GGAAGGTGCCACTCCCACTGTCCTTTCCTAATAAAATGAGGAAATTGCATCGCATTGTCTGAGTAGGTGT
CATTCTATTCTGGGGGGTGGGGTGGGGCAGGACAGCAAGGGGGAGGATTGGGAAGAGAATAGCAGGCATG
CTGGGGAGCTCTCGAAGCCGCGGTGCGGGTGCCAGGGCGTGCCCTTGGGCTCCCCGGGCGCGTACTCCAC
CTCACCCATCGCAGGAACCCCTAGTGATGGAGTTGGCCACTCCCTCTCTGCGCGCTCGCTCGCTCACTGA
GGCCGGGCGACCAAAGGTCGCCCGACGCCCGGGCTTTGCCCGGGCGGCCTCAGTGAGCGAGCGAGCGCGC
AGCTGCCTGCAGGGGCGCCTGATGCGGTATTTTCTCCTTACGCATCTGTGCGGTATTTCACACCGCATA
[95 nt withheld, positions 5320-5414]
T
[46 nt withheld, positions 5416-5461]
C
[141 nt withheld, positions 5463-5603]
CCTTTGACGTTGGAGTCCACGTTCTTT
[37 nt withheld, positions 5631-5667]
ACTCTATCTCGGGCTATTCTTTTGATTTATAAGGGATTTTGCCGATTTCGGTCTATTGGTTAAAAAATGA
GCTGATTTAACAAAAATTTAACGCGAATTTTAACAAAATATTAACGTTTACAATTTTATGGTGCACTCTC
AGTACAATCTGCTCTGATGCCGCATAGTGCTTTTCCCAAGGCAGTCTGGAGCATGCGCTTTAGCAGCCCC
GCTGGGCACTTGGCGCTACACAAGTGGCCTCTGGCCTCGCACACATTCCACATCCACCGGTAGGCGCCAA
CCGGCTCCGTTCTTTGGTGGCCCCTTCGCGCCACCTTCTACTCCTCCCCTAGTCAGGAAGTTCCCCCCCG
CCCCGCAGCTCGCGTCGTGCAGGACGTGACAAATGGAAGTAGCACGTCTCACTAGTCTCGTGCAGATGGA
CAGCACCGCTGAGCAATGGAAGCGGGTAGGCCTTTGGGGCAGCGGCCAATAGCAGCTTTGCTCCTTCGCT
TTCTGGGCTCAGAGGCTGGGAAGGGGTGGGTCCGGGGGCGGGCTCAGGGGCGGGCTCAGGGGCGGGGCGG
GCGCCCGAAGGTCCTCCGGAGGCCCGGCATTCTGCACGCTTCAAAAGCGCACGTCTGCCGCGCTGTTCTC
CTCTTCCTCATCTCCGGGCCTTTCGACCGATCATCAAGCTGCACGTGTTGACAATTAATCATCGGCATAG
TATATCGGCATAGTATAATACGACTCACTATAGGAGGGCCACCATGGGATCGGCCATTGAACAAGATGGA
TTGCACGCAGGTTCTCCGGCCGCTTGGGTGGAGAGGCTATTCGGCTATGACTGGGCACAACAGACAATCG
GCTGCTCTGATGCCGCCGTGTTCCGGCTGTCAGCGCAGGGGCGCCCGGTTCTTTTTGTCAAGACCGACCT
GTCCGGTGCCCTGAATGAACTGCAGGACGAGGCAGCGCGGCTATCGTGGCTGGCCACGACGGGCGTTCCT
TGCGCAGCTGTGCTCGACGTTGTCACTGAAGCGGGAAGGGACTGGCTGCTATTGGGCGAAGTGCCGGGGC
AGGATCTCCTGTCATCTCACCTTGCTCCTGCCGAGAAAGTATCCATCATGGCTGATGCAATGCGGCGGCT
GCATACGCTTGATCCGGCTACCTGCCCATTCGACCACCAAGCGAAACATCGCATCGAGCGAGCACGTACT
CGGATGGAAGCCGGTCTTGTCGATCAGGATGATCTGGACGAAGAGCATCAGGGGCTCGCGCCAGCCGAAC
TGTTCGCCAGGCTCAAGGCGCGCATGCCCGACGGCGAGGATCTCGTCGTGACCCATGGCGATGCCTGCTT
GCCGAATATCATGGTGGAAAATGGCCGCTTTTCTGGATTCATCGACTGTGGCCGGCTGGGTGTGGCGGAC
CGCTATCAGGACATAGCGTTGGCTACCCGTGATATTGCTGAAGAGCTTGGCGGCGAATGGGCTGACCGCT
TCCTCGTGCTTTACGGTATCGCCGCTCCCGATTCGCAGCGCATCGCCTTCTATCGCCTTCTTGACGAGTT
CTTCTGATCGAGAAATTGATGATCTATTAAACAATAAAGACGTCCACATGGAAGTGCAAACTATTAACTG
GCGAACTACTTACTCTAGCTTCCCGGCAACAATTAATAGACTGGATGGAGGCGGATAAAGTTGCAGGACC
ACTTCTGCGCTCGGCCCTTCCGGCTGGCTGGTTTATTGCTGATAAATCTGGAGCCGGTGAGCGTGGAAGC
CGCGGTATCATTGCAGCACTGGGGCCAGATGGTAAGCCCTCCCGTATCGTAGTTATCTACACGACGGGGA
GTCAGGCAACTATGGATGAACGAAATAGACAGATCGCTGAGATAGGTGCCTCACTGATTAAGCATTGGTA
ACTGTCAGACCAAGTTTACTCATATATACTTTAGATTGATTTAAAACTTCATTTTTAATTTAAAAGGATC
TAGGTGAAGATCCTTTTTGATAATCTCATGACCAAAATCCCTTAACGTGAGTTTTCGTTCCACTGAGCGT
CAGACCCCGTAGAAAAGATCAAAGGATCTTC
Features (pLannotate 1.2.2; 30 found; start..end, strand, type, name):
      1..589     +  rep_origin     ori: high-copy-number ColE1/pMB1/pBR322/pUC origin of replication
    669..736     +  misc_RNA       tracrRNA (fragment): trans-activating CRISPR RNA for the Streptococcus pyogenes CRISPR/Cas9 system
    768..999     +  promoter       U6 promoter: RNA polymerase III promoter for human U6 snRNA
   1047..1114    +  misc_RNA       tracrRNA (fragment): trans-activating CRISPR RNA for the Streptococcus pyogenes CRISPR/Cas9 system
   1146..1377    +  promoter       U6 promoter: RNA polymerase III promoter for human U6 snRNA
   1425..1492    +  misc_RNA       tracrRNA (fragment): trans-activating CRISPR RNA for the Streptococcus pyogenes CRISPR/Cas9 system
   1524..1755    +  promoter       U6 promoter: RNA polymerase III promoter for human U6 snRNA
   1803..1870    +  misc_RNA       tracrRNA (fragment): trans-activating CRISPR RNA for the Streptococcus pyogenes CRISPR/Cas9 system
   1902..2133    +  promoter       U6 promoter: RNA polymerase III promoter for human U6 snRNA
   2181..2248    +  misc_RNA       tracrRNA (fragment): trans-activating CRISPR RNA for the Streptococcus pyogenes CRISPR/Cas9 system
   2280..2511    +  promoter       U6 promoter: RNA polymerase III promoter for human U6 snRNA
   2559..2626    +  misc_RNA       tracrRNA (fragment): trans-activating CRISPR RNA for the Streptococcus pyogenes CRISPR/Cas9 system
   2658..2889    +  promoter       U6 promoter: RNA polymerase III promoter for human U6 snRNA
   2937..3004    +  misc_RNA       tracrRNA (fragment): trans-activating CRISPR RNA for the Streptococcus pyogenes CRISPR/Cas9 system
   3036..3267    +  promoter       U6 promoter: RNA polymerase III promoter for human U6 snRNA
   3296..3581    +  enhancer       CMV enhancer: human cytomegalovirus immediate early enhancer; contains an 18-bp deletion relative to the standard CMV enhancer
   3583..3862    +  promoter       chicken β-actin promoter: No description available
   3863..4090    +  intron         hybrid intron: hybrid between chicken β-actin (CBA) and minute virus of mice (MMV) introns (Gray et al., 2011)
   4108..4809    +  CDS            TagBFP: monomeric blue fluorescent protein mammalian codon-optimized
   4840..4951    +  polyA_signal   bGH poly(A) signal: bovine growth hormone polyadenylation signal
   5051..5120    +  protein_bind   attB: attB site for the φC31 integrase (Groth et al., 2000) phage φC31 integrase
   5123..5263    +  repeat_region  AAV2 ITR: inverted terminal repeat of adeno-associated virus serotype 2 inverted
   5268..5319    -  misc_feature   bom (fragment): basis of mobility region from pBR322
   5338..5793    +  rep_origin     f1 ori (sequence partly withheld): f1 bacteriophage origin of replication; arrow indicates direction of (+) strand synthesis
   5794..5835    -  misc_feature   bom (fragment): basis of mobility region from pBR322
   5836..6322    +  promoter       PGK promoter: mouse phosphoglycerate kinase 1 promoter
   6344..6391    +  promoter       EM7 promoter: synthetic bacterial promoter&nbsp
   6411..7214    +  CDS            NeoR/KanR: aminoglycoside phosphotransferase from Tn5; aph(3')-II (or nptII); confers resistance to neomycin, kanamycin, and G418 (Geneticin®)
   7218..7254    +  polyA_signal   PGK poly(A) signal (fragment): mouse phosphoglycerate kinase 1 polyadenylation signal
   7263..7557    +  CDS            bla(M) (fragment): β-lactamase lacking the signal sequence; bla(M); allows cytosolic expression of β-lactamase
