[The description below was written by a language model from this plasmid's Addgene catalogue record and pLannotate feature annotations shown in this document.]
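Description:
pk335-CARGO-6mer-24kb-USP is a mammalian CRISPR guide-expression plasmid built on the pk335-BFP backbone. It carries a CARGO array of six guide RNAs that direct Streptococcus pyogenes Cas9 or dCas9 to a region about 24 kb upstream of Prdm8, within the mouse Prdm8-Fgf5 locus. The 7.7 kb sequence record shows a tandem series of human U6 RNA polymerase III promoters alternating with S. pyogenes tracrRNA-derived scaffold segments. Each guide is therefore transcribed from its own promoter rather than processed from a single long transcript. The annotation tool detected seven U6 and seven scaffold features, so the outermost units at the array boundaries probably reflect how the array was assembled into the backbone, although the record does not explain this. No Cas9 coding sequence is annotated, so the nuclease or dCas9 fusion must be supplied separately.

Downstream of the array, a CMV enhancer, chicken β-actin promoter and hybrid intron drive TagBFP with a bGH polyadenylation signal, giving a blue fluorescent marker for transfected cells. A dual PGK/EM7 promoter arrangement drives the Tn5 NeoR/KanR gene, which provides G418 selection in mammalian cells and kanamycin selection in bacteria. A high-copy ColE1/pUC origin supports propagation, and the repetitive array fits with the recorded use of a recombination-limiting E. coli strain. Other annotated elements are a φC31 attB site, a single AAV2 ITR, an f1 origin, and a β-lactamase fragment that appears to be a backbone remnant. The record does not state a role for any of these. Tiling several guides across one site concentrates Cas9 or dCas9 there, and the associated study examined how long-range transcriptional regulation scales with genomic distance.
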