Addgene plasmid #227445: pk335-CARGO-6mer-24kb-USP
Purpose: 6-mer gRNA array targeting Sp dCas9/Cas9 to the Prdm8-Fgf5 locus
Depositing lab: Joanna Wysocka. Depositing organization: Stanford University. Publication: Long-range regulation of transcription scales with genomic distance in a gene-specific manner. Jensen CL, Chen LF, Swigut T, Crocker OJ, Yao D, Bassik MC, Ferrell JE Jr, Boettiger AN, Wysocka J. Mol Cell. 2025 Jan 16;85(2):347-361.e7. doi: 10.1016/j.molcel.2024.10.021. Epub 2024 Dec 2. PubMed 39626660.
Backbone
  Vector backbone: pk335-BFP
  Vector type: CRISPR
  Selectable markers: Neomycin (select with G418) ; TagBFP
Growth in bacteria
  Bacterial resistance: Kanamycin, 50 μg/mL
  Growth temperature: 37°C
  Growth strain: NEB Stable
  Copy number: High Copy
Gene/Insert
  Gene/Insert name: CARGO to 24kb Upstream Prdm8 (alt name: CARGO2)
  gRNA/shRNA sequence: TGGGAACTTGTCCTGACTTA, GCTGACTACACTTTACAAGA, CCTCTAATGCTGTCCTATCC, TGCAGCATTATGGGTATCTC, GACTCTTGCTAAGTAAGTTC, TTCGAGGAGCTTACACTTTA
  Species: M. musculus (mouse), Synthetic
  Cloning method: Other
Terms and licenses: Academic/Nonprofit Terms; Industry Terms: Not Available to Industry
How to cite: pk335-CARGO-6mer-24kb-USP was a gift from Joanna Wysocka (Addgene plasmid # 227445 ; http://n2t.net/addgene:227445 ; RRID:Addgene_227445)
